Addgene plasmid #80131: Id2 Ngfr
Purpose: overexpression of ID2
Depositing lab: Ellen Rothenberg. Depositing organization: California Institute of Technology. Publication: Architecture of a lymphomyeloid developmental switch controlled by PU.1, Notch and Gata3. Del Real MM, Rothenberg EV. Development. 2013 Mar;140(6):1207-19. doi: 10.1242/dev.088559. PubMed 23444353.
Backbone
  Vector backbone: NGFR
  Backbone manufacturer: Warren Pear (Addgene plasmid # 27489)
  Vector type: Mammalian Expression, Retroviral
Growth in bacteria
  Bacterial resistance: Ampicillin, 100 μg/mL
  Growth temperature: 37°C
  Growth strain: NEB Stable
  Copy number: Unknown
Gene/Insert
  Gene/Insert name: Id2
  Species: M. musculus (mouse)
  Insert size (bp): 417
  Entrez Gene: Id2 (a.k.a. Idb2, bHLHb26)
  Tag / fusion protein: IRES-Ngfr (C terminal on insert)
  Cloning method: Restriction Enzyme; 5′ cloning site BglII (unknown if destroyed); 3′ cloning site BglII (unknown if destroyed)
  Sequencing primers: 5′ pLXSN5'; 3′ pCDH-rev
Terms and licenses: Academic/Nonprofit Terms; Industry Terms: Not Available to Industry
How to cite: Id2 Ngfr was a gift from Ellen Rothenberg (Addgene plasmid # 80131 ; http://n2t.net/addgene:80131 ; RRID:Addgene_80131)
