[The description below was written by a language model from this plasmid's Addgene catalogue record and pLannotate feature annotations shown in this document.]
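Description:
Id2 Ngfr is a 6.9 kb gammaretroviral expression plasmid for overexpressing mouse Id2 in mammalian cells. It is built on the "NGFR" backbone, an MSCV-type vector carrying an IRES-linked truncated NGFR marker. In E. coli it replicates from a ColE1/pUC-type origin and is selected with ampicillin through the β-lactamase gene and its promoter. The annotation also picks up short remnants of rop, bom, lacZα, TcR, lacI and the lac promoter/operator. These are non-functional leftovers of earlier cloning vectors rather than working parts of the design.

The retroviral unit is flanked by 5′ and 3′ long terminal repeats from murine embryonic stem cell virus. It contains the MESV Ψ packaging signal and a truncated, start-codon-less MMLV gag segment, which extends the packaging region. No separate internal promoter is annotated, so the 5′ LTR presumably drives transcription. The mouse Id2 coding sequence was inserted via BglII sites. It encodes an HLH protein that lacks a basic DNA-binding domain and inhibits bHLH transcription factors by heterodimerising with them. An EMCV IRES follows, and then a fragment of human NGFR (TNFRSF16). This arrangement yields one bicistronic transcript from which Id2 and the NGFR fragment are translated as separate proteins, not as a fusion, although the catalogue lists IRES-Ngfr under the tag field. An NGFR fragment of this kind typically serves as a cell-surface marker for identifying or sorting transduced cells.

Since gag, pol and env are absent apart from fragments, viral particles must be produced in packaging cells that supply these functions in trans. The stated purpose is ID2 overexpression, and the associated study concerns a lymphomyeloid developmental switch.
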