Features (pLannotate 1.2.2; 20 found; start..end, strand, type, name):
    681..1541    -  CDS            AmpR: β-lactamase; bla; confers resistance to ampicillin, carbenicillin, and related antibiotics
   1542..1646    -  promoter       AmpR promoter: bla
   1741..1776    +  CDS            rop (fragment): Rop protein, which maintains plasmids at low copy number; rop
   1878..1977    +  misc_feature   bom (fragment): basis of mobility region from pBR322
   1983..2132    -  CDS            lacZα (fragment): LacZα fragment of β-galactosidase; lacZ fragment
   2132..2333    -  CDS            TcR (fragment): tetracycline efflux protein; tet; confers resistance to tetracycline
   2334..2432    +  CDS            env (fragment): murine leukemia virus gPr80 envelope polyprotein precursor; env; proteolytically cleaved into gp70SU and p15TM subunits
   2474..2990    +  LTR            5' LTR: 5' long terminal repeat from murine embryonic stem cell virus
   3054..3395    +  misc_feature   MESV Ψ: packaging signal of murine embryonic stem cell virus
   3462..3878    +  CDS            gag (truncated): truncated Moloney murine leukemia virus (MMLV) gag gene lacking the start codon
   3891..4292    +  CDS            Id2: ID2_MOUSE - Also known as Id-2, Idb2. Experimental evidence at protein level: Swiss-Prot protein existence level 1. Transcriptional regulator (lacking a basic DNA binding domain) which negatively regulates the basic helix-loop-helix (bHLH) transcription factors by forming heterodimers and inhibiting their DNA binding and transcriptional activity. Implicated in regulating a variety of cellular processes, including cellular growth, senescence, differentiation, apoptosis, angiogenesis, and neoplastic transformation. Inhibits skeletal muscle and cardiac myocyte differentiation. Regulates the circa
   4423..4885    +  misc_feature   IRES: internal ribosome entry site (IRES) of the encephalomyocarditis virus (EMCV)
   4899..5702    +  CDS            NGFR (fragment): TNR16_HUMAN - Also known as TNFRSF16. Experimental evidence at protein level: Swiss-Prot protein existence level 1. Low affinity receptor which can bind to NGF, BDNF, NTF3, and NTF4. Forms a heterodimeric receptor with SORCS2 that binds the precursor forms of NGF, BDNF and NTF3 with high affinity, and has much lower affinity for mature NGF and BDNF (PubMed:24908487). Plays an important role in differentiation and survival of specific neuronal populations during development (By similarity). Can mediate cell survival as well as cell death of neural cells. Plays a role in the inactivation of RHOA
   5729..5746    +  misc_feature   MCS (fragment): pUC18/19 multiple cloning site
   5801..6315    +  LTR            3' LTR: 3' long terminal repeat from murine embryonic stem cell virus
   6477..6493    -  protein_bind   lac operator: The lac repressor binds to the lac operator to inhibit transcription in E. coli. This inhibition can be relieved by adding lactose or isopropyl-β-D-thiogalactopyranoside (IPTG). lac repressor encoded by lacI
   6501..6531    -  promoter       lac promoter: promoter for the E. coli lac operon
   6546..6567    -  protein_bind   CAP binding site: CAP binding activates transcription in the presence of cAMP. E. coli catabolite activator protein
   6580..6672    -  CDS            lacI (fragment): lac repressor; lacI; The lac repressor binds to the lac operator to inhibit transcription in E. coli. This inhibition can be relieved by adding lactose or isopropyl-β-D-thiogalactopyranoside (IPTG).
   6855..510     -  rep_origin     ori (across the origin): high-copy-number ColE1/pMB1/pBR322/pUC origin of replication
>Addgene plasmid #80131 | Id2 Ngfr | addgene full sequence | sequence record 153271 | Addgene assembled full plasmid sequence
TAAAGATACCAGGCGTTTCCCCCTGGAAGCTCCCTCGTGCGCTCTCCTGTTCCGACCCTGCCGCTTACCG
GATACCTGTCCGCCTTTCTCCCTTCGGGAAGCGTGGCGCTTTCTCATAGCTCACGCTGTAGGTATCTCAG
TTCGGTGTAGGTCGTTCGCTCCAAGCTGGGCTGTGTGCACGAACCCCCCGTTCAGCCCGACCGCTGCGCC
TTATCCGGTAACTATCGTCTTGAGTCCAACCCGGTAAGACACGACTTATCGCCACTGGCAGCAGCCACTG
GTAACAGGATTAGCAGAGCGAGGTATGTAGGCGGTGCTACAGAGTTCTTGAAGTGGTGGCCTAACTACGG
CTACACTAGAAGAACAGTATTTGGTATCTGCGCTCTGCTGAAGCCAGTTACCTTCGGAAAAAGAGTTGGT
AGCTCTTGATCCGGCAAACAAACCACCGCTGGTAGCGGTGGTTTTTTTGTTTGCAAGCAGCAGATTACGC
GCAGAAAAAAAGGATCTCAAGAAGATCCTTTGATCTTTTCTACGGGGTCTGACGCTCAGTGGAACGAAAA
CTCACGTTAAGGGATTTTGGTCATGAGATTATCAAAAAGGATCTTCACCTAGATCCTTTTAAATTAAAAA
TGAAGTTTTAAATCAATCTAAAGTATATATGAGTAAACTTGGTCTGACAGTTACCAATGCTTAATCAGTG
AGGCACCTATCTCAGCGATCTGTCTATTTCGTTCATCCATAGTTGCCTGACTCCCCGTCGTGTAGATAAC
TACGATACGGGAGGGCTTACCATCTGGCCCCAGTGCTGCAATGATACCGCGAGACCCACGCTCACCGGCT
CCAGATTTATCAGCAATAAACCAGCCAGCCGGAAGGGCCGAGCGCAGAAGTGGTCCTGCAACTTTATCCG
CCTCCATCCAGTCTATTAATTGTTGCCGGGAAGCTAGAGTAAGTAGTTCGCCAGTTAATAGTTTGCGCAA
CGTTGTTGCCATTGCTACAGGCATCGTGGTGTCACGCTCGTCGTTTGGTATGGCTTCATTCAGCTCCGGT
TCCCAACGATCAAGGCGAGTTACATGATCCCCCATGTTGTGCAAAAAAGCGGTTAGCTCCTTCGGTCCTC
CGATCGTTGTCAGAAGTAAGTTGGCCGCAGTGTTATCACTCATGGTTATGGCAGCACTGCATAATTCTCT
TACTGTCATGCCATCCGTAAGATGCTTTTCTGTGACTGGTGAGTACTCAACCAAGTCATTCTGAGAATAG
TGTATGCGGCGACCGAGTTGCTCTTGCCCGGCGTCAATACGGGATAATACCGCGCCACATAGCAGAACTT
TAAAAGTGCTCATCATTGGAAAACGTTCTTCGGGGCGAAAACTCTCAAGGATCTTACCGCTGTTGAGATC
CAGTTCGATGTAACCCACTCGTGCACCCAACTGATCTTCAGCATCTTTTACTTTCACCAGCGTTTCTGGG
TGAGCAAAAACAGGAAGGCAAAATGCCGCAAAAAAGGGAATAAGGGCGACACGGAAATGTTGAATACTCA
TACTCTTCCTTTTTCAATATTATTGAAGCATTTATCAGGGTTATTGTCTCATGAGCGGATACATATTTGA
ATGTATTTAGAAAAATAAACAAATAGGGGTTCCGCGCACATTTCCCCGAAAAGTGCCACCTGACGTCTAA
GAAACCATTATTATCATGACATTAACCTATAAAAATAGGCGTATCACGAGGCCCTTTCGTCTCGCGCGTT
TCGGTGATGACGGTGAAAACCTCTGACACATGCAGCTCCCGGAGACGGTCACAGCTTGTCTGTAAGCGGA
TGCCGGGAGCAGACAAGCCCGTCAGGGCGCGTCAGCGGGTGTTGGCGGGTGTCGGGGCTGGCTTAACTAT
GCGGCATCAGAGCAGATTGTACTGAGAGTGCACCATATGCGGTGTGAAATACCGCACAGATGCGTAAGGA
GAAAATACCGCATCAGGCGCCATTCGCCATTCAGGCTGCGCAACTGTTGGGAAGGGCGATCGGTGCGGGC
CTCTTCGCTATTACGCCAGCTGGCGAAAGGGGGATGTGCTGCAAGGCGATTAAGTTGGGTAACGCCAGGG
TTTTCCCAGTCACGACGTTGTAAAACGACGGCGCAAGGAATGGTGCATGCAAGGAGATGGCGCCCAACAG
TCCCCCGGCCACGGGGCCTGCCACCATACCCACGCCGAAACAAGCGCTCATGAGCCCGAAGTGGCGAGCC
CGATCTTCCCCATCGGTGATGTCGGCGATATAGGCGCCAGCAACCGCACCTGTGGCGCCGGTGATGCCGG
CCACGATGCGTCCGGCGTAGAGGCGATTAGTCCAATTTGTTAAAGACAGGATATCAGTGGTCCAGGCTCT
AGTTTTGACTCAACAATATCACCAGCTGAAGCCTATAGAGTACGAGCCATAGATAAAATAAAAGATTTTA
TTTAGTCTCCAGAAAAAGGGGGGAATGAAAGACCCCACCTGTAGGTTTGGCAAGCTAGCTTAAGTAACGC
CATTTTGCAAGGCATGGAAAATACATAACTGAGAATAGAGAAGTTCAGATCAAGGTTAGGAACAGAGAGA
CAGCAGAATATGGGCCAAACAGGATATCTGTGGTAAGCAGTTCCTGCCCCGGCTCAGGGCCAAGAACAGA
TGGTCCCCAGATGCGGTCCCGCCCTCAGCAGTTTCTAGAGAACCATCAGATGTTTCCAGGGTGCCCCAAG
GACCTGAAATGACCCTGTGCCTTATTTGAACTAACCAATCAGTTCGCTTCTCGCTTCTGTTCGCGCGCTT
CTGCTCCCCGAGCTCAATAAAAGAGCCCACAACCCCTCACTCGGCGCGCCAGTCCTCCGATAGACTGCGT
CGCCCGGGTACCCGTATTCCCAATAAAGCCTCTTGCTGTTTGCATCCGAATCGTGGACTCGCTGATCCTT
GGGAGGGTCTCCTCAGATTGATTGACTGCCCACCTCGGGGGTCTTTCATTTGGAGGTTCCACCGAGATTT
GGAGACCCCTGCCCAGGGACCACCGACCCCCCCGCCGGGAGGTAAGCTGGCCAGCGGTCGTTTCGTGTCT
GTCTCTGTCTTTGTGCGTGTTTGTGCCGGCATCTAATGTTTGCGCCTGCGTCTGTACTAGTTAGCTAACT
AGCTCTGTATCTGGCGGACCCGTGGTGGAACTGACGAGTTCTGAACACCCGGCCGCAACCCTGGGAGACG
TCCCAGGGACTTTGGGGGCCGTTTTTGTGGCCCGACCTGAGGAAGGGAGTCGATGTGGAATCCGACCCCG
TCAGGATATGTGGTTCTGGTAGGAGACGAGAACCTAAAACAGTTCCCGCCTCCGTCTGAATTTTTGCTTT
CGGTTTGGAACCGAAGCCGCGCGTCTTGTCTGCTGCAGCGCTGCAGCATCGTTCTGTGTTGTCTCTGTCT
GACTGTGTTTCTGTATTTGTCTGAAAATTAGGGCCAGACTGTTACCACTCCCTTAAGTTTGACCTTAGGT
CACTGGAAAGATGTCGAGCGGATCGCTCACAACCAGTCGGTAGATGTCAAGAAGAGACGTTGGGTTACCT
TCTGCTCTGCAGAATGGCCAACCTTTAACGTCGGATGGCCGCGAGACGGCACCTTTAACCGAGACCTCAT
CACCCAGGTTAAGATCAAGGTCTTTTCACCTGGCCCGCATGGACACCCAGACCAGGTCCCCTACATCGTG
ACCTGGGAAGCCTTGGCTTTTGACCCCCCTCCCTGGGTCAAGCCCTTTGTACACCCTAAGCCTCCGCCTC
CTCTTCCTCCATCCGCCCCGTCTCTCCCCCTTGAACCTCCTCGTTCGACCCCGCCTCGATCCTCCCTTTA
TCCAGCCCTCACTCCTTCTCTAGGCGCCGGAATTAGATCTATGAAAGCCTTCAGTCCGGTGAGGTCCGTT
AGGAAAAACAGCCTGTCGGACCACAGCTTGGGCATCTCCCGGAGCAAAACCCCGGTGGACGACCCGATGA
GTCTGCTCTACAACATGAACGACTGCTACTCCAAGCTCAAGGAACTGGTGCCCAGCATCCCCCAGAACAA
GAAGGTGACCAAGATGGAAATCCTGCAGCACGTCATCGATTACATCTTGGACCTGCAGATCGCCCTGGAC
TCGCATCCCACTATCGTCAGCCTGCATCACCAGAGACCTGGACAGAACCAGGCGTCCAGGACGCCGCTGA
CCACCCTGAACACGGACATCAGCATCCTGTCCTTGCAGGCATCTGAATTCCCTTCTGAGCTTATGTCGAA
TGATAGCAAAGTACTCTGTGGCTAAAGATCTCTCGAGGTTAACGAATTCCGCCCCCCCCCCCTAACGTTA
CTGGCCGAAGCCGCTTGGAATAAGGCCGGTGTGCGTTTGTCTATATGTTATTTTCCACCATATTGCCGTC
TTTTGGCAATGTGAGGGCCCGGAAACCTGGCCCTGTCTTCTTGACGAGCATTCCTAGGGGTCTTTCCCCT
CTCGCCAAAGGAATGCAAGGTCTGTTGAATGTCGTGAAGGAAGCAGTTCCTCTGGAAGCTTCTTGAAGAC
AAACAACGTCTGTAGCGACCCTTTGCAGGCAGCGGAACCCCCCACCTGGCGACAGGTGCCTCTGCGGCCA
AAAGCCACGTGTATAAGATACACCTGCAAAGGCGGCACAACCCCAGTGCCACGTTGTGAGTTGGATAGTT
GTGGAAAGAGTCAAATGGCTCTCCTCAAGCGTATTCAACAAGGGGCTGAAGGATGCCCAGAAGGTACCCC
ATTGTATGGGATCTGATCTGGGGCCTCGGTGCACATGCTTTACATGTGTTTAGTCGAGGTTAAAAAAACG
TCTAGGCCCCCCGAACCACGGGGACGTGGTTTTCCTTTGAAAAACACGATGATAATATGGCCACAACCAT
GGACGGGCCGCGCCTGCTGCTGTTGCTGCTTCTGGGGGTGTCCCTTGGAGGTGCCAAGGAGGCATGCCCC
ACAGGCCTGTACACACACAGCGGTGAGTGCTGCAAAGCCTGCAACCTGGGCGAGGGTGTGGCCCAGCCTT
GTGGAGCCAACCAGACCGTGTGTGAGCCCTGCCTGGACAGCGTGACGTTCTCCGACGTGGTGAGCGCGAC
CGAGCCGTGCAAGCCGTGCACCGAGTGCGTGGGGCTCCAGAGCATGTCGGCGCCGTGCGTGGAGGCCGAC
GACGCCGTGTGCCGCTGCGCCTACGGCTACTACCAGGATGAGACGACTGGGCGCTGCGAGGCGTGCCGCG
TGTGCGAGGCGGGCTCGGGCCTCGTGTTCTCCTGCCAGGACAAGCAGAACACCGTGTGCGAGGAGTGCCC
CGACGGCACGTATTCCGACGAGGCCAACCACGTGGACCCGTGCCTGCCCTGCACCGTGTGCGAGGACACC
GAGCGCCAGCTCCGCGAGTGCACACGCTGGGCCGACGCCGAGTGCGAGGAGATCCCTGGCCGTTGGATTA
CACGGTCCACACCCCCAGAGGGCTCGGACAGCACAGCCCCCAGCACCCAGGAGCCTGAGGCACCTCCAGA
ACAAGACCTCATAGCCAGCACGGTGGCAGGTGTGGTGACCACAGTGATGGGCAGCTCCCAGCCCGTGGTG
ACCCGAGGCACCACCGACAACCTCATCCCTGTCTATTGCTCCATCCTGGCTGCTGTGGTTGTGGGCCTTG
TGGCCTACATAGCCTTCAAGAGGTGGAACAGTCATCGATATCCTCGAGGTCACCGCGGTCTAGAGTCGAC
CTGCAGCCAAGCTTATCGATAAAATAAAAGATTTTATTTAGTCTCCAGAAAAAGGGGGGAATGAAAGACC
CCACCTGTAGGTTTGGCAAGCTAGCTTAAGTAACGCCATTTTGCAAGGCATGGAAAATACATAACTGAGA
ATAGAGAAGTTCAGATCAAGGTTAGGAACAGAGAGACAGCAGAATATGGGCCAAACAGGATATCTGTGGT
AAGCAGTTCCTGCCCCGGCTCAGGGCCAAGAACAGATGGTCCCCAGATGCGGTCCCGCCCTCAGCAGTTT
CTAGAGAACCATCAGATGTTTCCAGGGTGCCCCAAGGACCTGAAATGACCCTGTGCCTTATTTGAACTAA
CCAATCAGTTCGCTTCTCGCTTCTGTTCGCGCGCTTCTGCTCCCCGAGCTCAATAAAAGAGCCCACAACC
CCTCACTCGGCGCGCCAGTCCTCCGATAGACTGCGTCGCCCGGGTACCCGTGTATCCAATAAACCCTCTT
GCAGTTGCATCCGACTTGTGGTCTCGCTGTTCCTTGGGAGGGTCTCCTCTGAGTGATTGACTACCCGTCA
GCGGGGGTCTTTCATGGGTAACAGTTTCTTGAAGTTGGAGAACAACATTCTGAGGGTAGGAGTCGAATAT
TAAGTAATCCTGACTCAATTAGCCACTGTTTTGAATCCACATACTCCAATACTCCTGAAATAGTTCATTA
TGGACAGCGCAGAAAGAGCTGGGGAGAATTGTGAAATTGTTATCCGCTCACAATTCCACACAACATACGA
GCCGGAAGCATAAAGTGTAAAGCCTGGGGTGCCTAATGAGTGAGCTAACTCACATTAATTGCGTTGCGCT
CACTGCCCGCTTTCCAGTCGGGAAACCTGTCGTGCCAGCTGCATTAATGAATCGGCCAACGCGCGGGGAG
AGGCGGTTTGCGTATTGGGCGCTCTTCCGCTTCCTCGCTCACTGACTCGCTGCGCTCGGTCGTTCGGCTG
CGGCGAGCGGTATCAGCTCACTCAAAGGCGGTAATACGGTTATCCACAGAATCAGGGGATAACGCAGGAA
AGAACATGTGAGCAAAAGGCCAGCAAAAGGCCAGGAACCGTAAAAAGGCCGCGTTGCTGGCGTTTTTCCA
TAGGCTCCGCCCCCCTGACGAGCATCACAAAAATCGACGCTCAAGTCAGAGGTGGCGAAACCCGACAGGA
CTA
