>Addgene plasmid #80131 | Id2 Ngfr | addgene partial sequence | sequence record 153263 | pLXSN5 5'-CCCTTGAACCTCCTCGTTCGACC-3'
TCCCTTTATCCAGCCCTCACTCCTTCTCTAGGCGCCGGAATTAGATCTATGAAAGCCTTCAGTCCGGTGA
GGTCCGTTAGGAAAAACAGCCTGTCGGACCACAGCTTGGGCATCTCCCGGAGCAAAACCCCGGTGGACGA
CCCGATGAGTCTGCTCTACAACATGAACGACTGCTACTCCAAGCTCAAGGAACTGGTGCCCAGCATCCCC
CAGAACAAGAAGGTGACCAAGATGGAAATCCTGCAGCACGTCATCGATTACATCTTGGACCTGCAGATCG
CCCTGGACTCGCATCCCACTATCGTCAGCCTGCATCACCAGAGACCTGGACAGAACCAGGCGTCCAGGAC
GCCGCTGACCACCCTGAACACGGACATCAGCATCCTGTCCTTGCAGGCATCTGAATTCCCTTCTGAGCTT
ATGTCGAATGATAGCAAAGTACTCTGTGGCTAAAGATCTCTCGAGGTTAACGAATTCCGCCCCCCCCCCC
TAACGTTACTGGCCGAAGCCGCTTGGAATAAGGCCGGTGTGCGTTTGTCTATATGTTATTTTCCACCATA
TTGCCGTCTTTTGGCAATGTGAGGGCCCGGAAACCTGGCCCTGTCTTCTTGACGAGCATTCCTAGGGGTC
TTTCCCCTCTCGCCAAAGGAATGCAAGGTCTGTTGAATGTCGTGAAGGAAGCAGTTCCTCTGGAAGCTTC
TTGAAGACAAACAACGTCTGTAGCGACCCTTTGCAGGCAGCGGAACCCCCCACCTGGCGACAGGTGCCTC
TGCGGCCAAAAGCCACGTGTATAAGATACACCTGCAAAGGCGGCACAACCCCAGTGCCACGTTGTGAGTT
GGATAGTTGTGGAAAGAGTCAAATGGCTCTCCTCAAGCGTATTCAACAAGGGGCTGAAGGATGCCCAGAA
GGTACCCCATTGTATGGGATCTGATCTGGGGCCTCGGTGCACATGCTTTACATGTGTTTAGTCGAGGTTA
AAAA
