>Addgene plasmid #80131 | Id2 Ngfr | addgene partial sequence | sequence record 153269 | IRES-F 5'-TGGCTCTCCTCAAGCGTATT-3'
CCAGAAGGTACCCCATTGTATGGGATCTGATCTGGGGCCTCGGTGCACATGCTTTACATGTGTTTAGTCG
AGGTTAAAAAAACGTCTAGGCCCCCCGAACCACGGGGACGTGGTTTTCCTTTGAAAAACACGATGATAAT
ATGGCCACAACCATGGACGGGCCGCGCCTGCTGCTGTTGCTGCTTCTGGGGGTGTCCCTTGGAGGTGCCA
AGGAGGCATGCCCCACAGGCCTGTACACACACAGCGGTGAGTGCTGCAAAGCCTGCAACCTGGGCGAGGG
TGTGGCCCAGCCTTGTGGAGCCAACCAGACCGTGTGTGAGCCCTGCCTGGACAGCGTGACGTTCTCCGAC
GTGGTGAGCGCGACCGAGCCGTGCAAGCCGTGCACCGAGTGCGTGGGGCTCCAGAGCATGTCGGCGCCGT
GCGTGGAGGCCGACGACGCCGTGTGCCGCTGCGCCTACGGCTACTACCAGGATGAGACGACTGGGCGCTG
CGAGGCGTGCCGCGTGTGCGAGGCGGGCTCGGGCCTCGTGTTCTCCTGCCAGGACAAGCAGAACACCGTG
TGCGAGGAGTGCCCCGACGGCACGTATTCCGACGAGGCCAACCACGTGGACCCGTGCCTGCCCTGCACCG
TGTGCGAGGACACCGAGCGCCAGCTCCGCGAGTGCACACGCTGGGCCGACGCCGAGTGCGAGGAGATCCC
TGGCCGTTGGATTACACGGTCCACACCCCCAGAGGGCTCGGACAGCACAGCCCCCAGCACCCAGGAGCCT
GAGGCACCTCCAGAACAAGACCTCATAGCCAGCACGGTGGCAGGTGTGGTGACCACAGTGATGGGCAGCT
CCCAGCCCGTGGTGACCCGAGGCACCACCGACAACCTCATCCCTGTCTATTGCTCCATCCTGGCTGCTGT
GGTTGTGGGCCTTGTGGCCTACATAGCCTTCAAGAGGTGGAACAGTCATCGATATCCTCGAGGTCACCGC
GGTCTAGAGTCGACCTGCA
